Addgene plasmid #61403: pNeuroD-ires-GFP
Purpose: (Empty Backbone) Mammalian expression vector under the neuron-specific promoter NeuroD. Co-expression of GFP with IRES sequence
Depositing lab: Franck Polleux. Depositing organization: University of North Carolina at Chapel Hill. Publication: The F-BAR domain of srGAP2 induces membrane protrusions required for neuronal migration and morphogenesis. Guerrier S, Coutinho-Budd J, Sassa T, Gresset A, Jordan NV, Chen K, Jin WL, Frost A, Polleux F. Cell. 2009 Sep 4;138(5):990-1004. doi: 10.1016/j.cell.2009.06.047. PubMed 19737524.
Backbone
  Vector backbone: pNeuroD-Ires-GFP
  Backbone size (bp): 6911
  Vector type: Mammalian Expression
  Promoter: NeuroD
Growth in bacteria
  Bacterial resistance: Kanamycin, 50 μg/mL
  Growth temperature: 37°C
  Growth strain: DH5alpha
  Copy number: High Copy
Gene/Insert
  Cloning method: Restriction Enzyme
  Sequencing primers: 5′ TCAGCATCAGCAACTCGGCT
Terms and licenses: Academic/Nonprofit Terms; Industry Terms: Not Available to Industry
How to cite: pNeuroD-ires-GFP was a gift from Franck Polleux (Addgene plasmid # 61403 ; http://n2t.net/addgene:61403 ; RRID:Addgene_61403)
