[The description below was written by a language model from this plasmid's Addgene catalogue record.]
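Description:
pNeuroD-ires-GFP is an empty mammalian expression backbone of about 6.9 kb, designed to drive a gene of interest from the NeuroD promoter, which the record describes as neuron-specific. It is propagated in E. coli as a high-copy plasmid under kanamycin selection. The record does not name the bacterial origin of replication, any mammalian selection marker, or the polyadenylation signal, and no feature table is provided, so the exact arrangement of these elements cannot be confirmed here.

No insert is present. A coding sequence is introduced by restriction enzyme cloning, although the available cloning sites are not listed. Given the vector's name and stated purpose, the inserted gene is expected to sit downstream of the NeuroD promoter and upstream of an internal ribosome entry site (IRES) followed by GFP. An IRES allows cap-independent translation of a second open reading frame from the same transcript, so the gene of interest and GFP are produced as separate proteins from one bicistronic mRNA. GFP fluorescence therefore marks the cells that express the transgene without fusing a tag to the protein under study. Because transcription depends on the NeuroD promoter, expression should be restricted to neuronal cells rather than all transfected cells.

The vector suits experiments in which a protein must be expressed selectively in neurons and the expressing cells identified by fluorescence. Examples include studies of neuronal migration and morphogenesis, the subject of the publication associated with the deposit.
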