>Addgene plasmid #61403 | pNeuroD-ires-GFP | addgene partial sequence | sequence record 101073 | ASK-FN2 5'-CGGCCTTTTTACGGTTCCTG-3'
TTGCTCACATGTTCTTTCCTGCGTTATCCCCTGATTCTGTGGATAACCGTATTACCGCCATGCATTAGTT
ATTAATGAGCTCGGAGGACACTTGCTGGGAGCCTTGGTGTTTGTAACTCCGACTTGGAATCAAGGCCACA
TTAGAATGCAGCAAAGCATGAACATTCAGGAAAGAGAGATCTTACTTCAAGTTCCGGGAATATCCAGGTG
TAGCTTTTCTTTTCAAAACTCCCTGGTCCGTTAGTCAGATCCCCTGAGCCATAACTTCCACCGCTCCCCA
ATAACTCTCCTGTAGCATCCCCTAAAATGGAGAGGTGAGAGCCAGAATCCGAGTTACATTTCACTGAATG
AGGATATGCCAACTCTTCATAGAAGGGCTGTCCCAATAAAATCTGCCTCTACTGTGCTTAACCTTCAAGA
TTTTTCTGCGGATCCAGGTATTTAAACGCAACACCCAGAGTAAATGAAAAAAAACAAAAACAAAACAAAA
AAACAACCCCCCCCCCCAAAAAAAAAGACAATGCTCCTTGCTTGCTCTGCTCTCAGCCAGTTGACAGAAC
AAAGAAAAAGAAAAACTCCAGGCAGTTTATCTCTAGAATCCCAGAATGATTGGTGCCATGTTTTAGGCCA
CCAAAGAACTCCCACAATGCCTTGCTTTTCTTTTTAGATTCGTTCCGGGTCTGGAAGGTTACTTTCAATA
TCTTGCAAATGCCCAGGATCTCCTTAGAACCCTCTCCCCCTCCCCTTTCCCAGATGTACCCCATTCCAGC
CACTCAACCCTGACACTGTTTGCAAACTCAAGGGCAATTGCCTTTACATAAGCAATTCAAGTAGGATGCA
TTCATTGCA
