>Addgene plasmid #61403 | pNeuroD-ires-GFP | addgene partial sequence | sequence record 101078 | pCDH-rev 5'-GCATTCCTTTGGCGAGAG-3'
GCTCGTCAAGAAGACAGGGCCAGGTTTCCGGGCCCTCACATTGCCAAAAGACGGCAATATGGTGGAAAAT
AACATATAGACAAACGCACACCGGCCTTATTCCAAGCGGCTTCGGCCAGTAACGTTAGGGGGGGGGGAGG
GAGAGGGGCGGATCCCGGGCCCGCGGTACCGTCGACTGCAGAATTCGAAGCTTGAGCTCGAGGAATTCCT
CGTGTCCCGGTGGCGCGGGCGCTAGGGTTATATAGCCGAGTTGCTGATGCTGAGCGCGGGCGGGGCCGTG
AGCTGAGCAACGAGCAGGTCCCTGCGCCCCGCAATCGCGCACGCGTCCAGACTGAACGACTCCCGCCCTC
ATTCACCCCTCCCCAGAACTTTCCTCCCGCCCCCTTCCACCACCACTCCCCTCACCCCCACAGTACCTCC
GCCCCTGCTCCTTCCTCCCCGGCATGCGCCATATGGTCTTCCCGGTCCAGCCAAGAGCCGGGAACCACGT
GACCTGCCTATTTGTATGCCGCGGAGCGCTCCATTCCGGCCCCTTTGTGGCCAGAAGAAAGTGGCCCATC
TGTCGCCAGTTAGAGACTCCGCGGACCTGTTTTTACCCGCAGGAGAGATTAACCCTTTGTGGCAGCAGAA
GACAGAGGACATGTGGGGGGGGGGGGGGT
