>Addgene plasmid #61403 | pNeuroD-ires-GFP | addgene partial sequence | sequence record 101566 | IRES-F 5'-TGGCTCTCCTCAAGCGTATT-3'
GCTGAAGGATGCCCAGAAGGTACCCCATTGTATGGGATCTGATCTGGGGCCTCGGTACACATGCTTTACA
TGTGTTTAGTCGAGGTTAAAAAAACGTCTAGGCCCCCCGAACCACGGGGACGTGGTTTTCCTTTGAAAAA
CACGATGATAATATGGCCACAACCATGGTGAGCAAGGGCGAGGAGCTGTTCACCGGGGTGGTGCCCATCC
TGGTCGAGCTGGACGGCGACGTAAACGGCCACAAGTTCAGCGTGTCCGGCGAGGGCGAGGGCGATGCCAC
CTACGGCAAGCTGACCCTGAAGTTCATCTGCACCACCGGCAAGCTGCCCGTGCCCTGGCCCACCCTCGTG
ACCACCCTGACCTACGGCGTGCAGTGCTTCAGCCGCTACCCCGACCACATGAAGCAGCACGACTTCTTCA
AGTCCGCCATGCCCGAAGGCTACGTCCAGGAGCGCACCATCTTCTTCAAGGACGACGGCAACTACAAGAC
CCGCGCCGAGGTGAAGTTCGAGGGCGACACCCTGGTGAACCGCATCGAGCTGAAGGGCATCGACTTCAAG
GAGGACGGCAACATCCTGGGGCACAAGCTGGAGTACAACTACAACAGCCACAACGTCTATATCATGGCCG
ACAAGCAGAAGAACGGCATCAAGGTGAACTTCAAGATCCGCCACAACATCGAGGACGGCAGCGTGCAGCT
CGCCGACCACTACCAGCAGAACACCCCCATCGGCGACGGCCCCGTGCTGCTGCCCGACAACCACTACCTG
AGCACCCAGTCCGCCCTGAGCAAAGACCCCAACGAGAAGCGCGATCACATGGTCCTGCTGGAGTTCGTGA
CCGCCGCCGGGATCACTCTCGGCATGGACGAGCTGTACAAGTAAAGCGGCCGCGACTCTAGATCATAATC
AGCCATACCACATTTGTAGAGGTTTTACTTGCTTTAAAAAACCTCCCACACCTCCCCCTGAACCTGAAAC
ATAAAATGAATGCAATTGTTGTTGTTAACTTGTTTATTGCAGCTTATAATGGTTACAAATAAAGCAATAG
CATCACAAATTTCACAAATAAAGCATTTTTTTCACTGCATTCTAGTTGTGGTTTGTCCAAACTCATCAAT
GTATCTTAAGGCGTAAATTGTAAGCGTTAATATTTTGTTAAAATTC
