LOCUS       Exported 6911 bp ds-DNA circular SYN 12-MAY-2021
DEFINITION  Mammalian expression vector under the neuron-specific promoter
            NeuroD. Co-expression of GFP with IRES sequence.
ACCESSION   .
VERSION     .
KEYWORDS    pNeuroD-ires-GFP
SOURCE      synthetic DNA construct
  ORGANISM  synthetic DNA construct
REFERENCE   1 (bases 1 to 6911)
  AUTHORS   Guerrier S, Coutinho-Budd J, Sassa T, Gresset A, Jordan NV, Chen K,
            Jin WL, Frost A, Polleux F
  TITLE     The F-BAR domain of srGAP2 induces membrane protrusions required for
            neuronal migration and morphogenesis.
  JOURNAL   Cell. 2009 Sep 4;138(5):990-1004. doi: 10.1016/j.cell.2009.06.047.
  PUBMED    19737524
REFERENCE   2 (bases 1 to 6911)
  AUTHORS   .
  TITLE     Direct Submission
  JOURNAL   Exported May 12, 2021 from SnapGene Server 1.1.58
            http://www.snapgene.com
FEATURES             Location/Qualifiers
     source          1..6911
                     /organism="synthetic DNA construct"
                     /mol_type="other DNA"
     misc_feature    2216..2268
                     /label=MCS
                     /note="multiple cloning site"
     misc_feature    2270..2856
                     /label=IRES2
                     /note="internal ribosome entry site (IRES) of the
                     encephalomyocarditis virus (EMCV)"
     primer_bind     complement(2437..2454)
                     /label=IRES reverse
                     /note="IRES internal ribosome entry site, reverse primer.
                     Also called pCDH-rev"
     primer_bind     2664..2683
                     /label=IRES-F
                     /note="IRES internal ribosome entry site, forward primer"
     CDS             2857..3576
                     /codon_start=1
                     /product="the original enhanced GFP (Yang et al., 1996)"
                     /label=EGFP
                     /note="mammalian codon-optimized"
                     /translation="MVSKGEELFTGVVPILVELDGDVNGHKFSVSGEGEGDATYGKLTL
                     KFICTTGKLPVPWPTLVTTLTYGVQCFSRYPDHMKQHDFFKSAMPEGYVQERTIFFKDD
                     GNYKTRAEVKFEGDTLVNRIELKGIDFKEDGNILGHKLEYNYNSHNVYIMADKQKNGIK
                     VNFKIRHNIEDGSVQLADHYQQNTPIGDGPVLLPDNHYLSTQSALSKDPNEKRDHMVLL
                     EFVTAAGITLGMDELYK"
     CDS             2857..3573
                     /codon_start=1
                     /product="enhanced GFP"
                     /label=EGFP
                     /translation="MVSKGEELFTGVVPILVELDGDVNGHKFSVSGEGEGDATYGKLTL
                     KFICTTGKLPVPWPTLVTTLTYGVQCFSRYPDHMKQHDFFKSAMPEGYVQERTIFFKDD
                     GNYKTRAEVKFEGDTLVNRIELKGIDFKEDGNILGHKLEYNYNSHNVYIMADKQKNGIK
                     VNFKIRHNIEDGSVQLADHYQQNTPIGDGPVLLPDNHYLSTQSALSKDPNEKRDHMVLL
                     EFVTAAGITLGMDELYK"
     primer_bind     complement(2902..2923)
                     /label=EGFP-N
                     /note="EGFP, reverse primer"
     primer_bind     complement(3163..3182)
                     /label=EXFP-R
                     /note="For distinguishing EGFP variants, reverse primer"
     primer_bind     3510..3531
                     /label=EGFP-C
                     /note="EGFP, forward primer"
     polyA_signal    3699..3820
                     /label=SV40 poly(A) signal
                     /note="SV40 polyadenylation signal"
     primer_bind     complement(3736..3755)
                     /label=SV40pA-R
                     /note="SV40 polyA, reverse primer"
     primer_bind     3790..3809
                     /label=EBV-rev
                     /note="SV40 polyA terminator, reverse primer"
     rep_origin      complement(3827..4282)
                     /direction=LEFT
                     /label=f1 ori
                     /note="f1 bacteriophage origin of replication; arrow
                     indicates direction of (+) strand synthesis"
     primer_bind     complement(3964..3985)
                     /label=F1ori-F
                     /note="F1 origin, forward primer"
     primer_bind     4176..4195
                     /label=F1ori-R
                     /note="F1 origin, reverse primer"
     promoter        4309..4413
                     /gene="bla"
                     /label=AmpR promoter
     promoter        4415..4772
                     /label=SV40 promoter
                     /note="SV40 enhancer and early promoter"
     primer_bind     complement(4438..4458)
                     /label=pBABE 3'
                     /note="SV40 enhancer, reverse primer for pBABE vectors"
     rep_origin      4623..4758
                     /label=SV40 ori
                     /note="SV40 origin of replication"
     primer_bind     4685..4704
                     /label=SV40pro-F
                     /note="SV40 promoter/origin, forward primer"
     CDS             4807..5601
                     /codon_start=1
                     /gene="aph(3')-II (or nptII)"
                     /product="aminoglycoside phosphotransferase from Tn5"
                     /label=NeoR/KanR
                     /note="confers resistance to neomycin, kanamycin, and G418
                     (Geneticin(R))"
                     /translation="MIEQDGLHAGSPAAWVERLFGYDWAQQTIGCSDAAVFRLSAQGRP
                     VLFVKTDLSGALNELQDEAARLSWLATTGVPCAAVLDVVTEAGRDWLLLGEVPGQDLLS
                     SHLAPAEKVSIMADAMRRLHTLDPATCPFDHQAKHRIERARTRMEAGLVDQDDLDEEHQ
                     GLAPAELFARLKASMPDGEDLVVTHGDACLPNIMVENGRFSGFIDCGRLGVADRYQDIA
                     LATRDIAEELGGEWADRFLVLYGIAAPDSQRIAFYRLLDEFF"
     primer_bind     complement(4861..4880)
                     /label=Neo-R
                     /note="Neomycin resistance gene, reverse primer"
     primer_bind     5471..5490
                     /label=Neo-F
                     /note="Neomycin resistance gene, forward primer"
     primer_bind     complement(5789..5808)
                     /label=TK-pA-R
                     /note="Thymidine kinase polyA, reverse primer"
     polyA_signal    5833..5880
                     /label=HSV TK poly(A) signal
                     /note="herpes simplex virus thymidine kinase
                     polyadenylation signal (Cole and Stacy, 1985)"
     rep_origin      6209..6797
                     /direction=RIGHT
                     /label=ori
                     /note="high-copy-number ColE1/pMB1/pBR322/pUC origin of
                     replication"
     primer_bind     6698..6717
                     /label=pBR322ori-F
                     /note="pBR322 origin, forward primer"
ORIGIN
        1 tagttattaa tgagctcgga ggacacttgc tgggagcctt ggtgtttgta actccgactt
       61 ggaatcaagg ccacattaga atgcagcaaa gcatgaacat tcaggaaaga gagatcttac
      121 ttcaagttcc gggaatatcc aggtgtagct tttcttttca aaactccctg gtccgttagt
      181 cagatcccct gagccataac ttccaccgct ccccaataac tctcctgtag catcccctaa
      241 aatggagagg tgagagccag aatccgagtt acatttcact gaatgaggat atgccaactc
      301 ttcatagaag ggctgtccca ataaaatctg cctctactgt gcttaacctt caagattttt
      361 ctgcggatcc aggtatttaa acgcaacacc cagagtaaat gaaaaaaaac aaaaacaaaa
      421 caaaaaaaca accccccccc ccaaaaaaaa agacaatgct ccttgcttgc tctgctctca
      481 gccagttgac agaacaaaga aaaagaaaaa ctccaggcag tttatctcta gaatcccaga
      541 atgattggtg ccatgtttta ggccaccaaa gaactcccac aatgccttgc ttttcttttt
      601 agattcgttc cgggtctgga aggttacttt caatatcttg caaatgccca ggatctcctt
      661 agaaccctct ccccctcccc tttcccagat gtaccccatt ccagccactc aaccctgaca
      721 ctgtttgcaa actcaagggc aattgccttt acataagcaa ttcaagtagg atgcattcat
      781 tgcaaagggg ttgaagaggg taagaactta atgaagagtt agaagaggaa ctggaaagag
      841 aaaggaggcc aaccattcct cctcctcctc tgtcactttt cttgggctag aaggacggag
      901 gatcatccat ctgaaagatt cctccttcag atggagaaaa taaagactcc ttatttaaga
      961 atagataagg ctattccaca atagactttg cttgactcaa aacacagagt ccccagaaag
     1021 ggaaacagca cattgaatag agttttattg cagcttctct ttgagcttct tctgaccaag
     1081 gccccagaga ttgagcacta ggggctcaag gaaggctgtg attgaattat ggtctgtgtc
     1141 agagatgaaa ttcccacctc tggtgcgggg ttgtttaatc ttagcattcc ctagatgagc
     1201 tagctgaggt cattcattac tccaggagca tctgaaaacc aacggagcca aggtctgctg
     1261 gcaaaaacta gctttagaca caaaattcta gggtttagag ttgaagactc ttagtgaagt
     1321 ctctggggta ggagcaggtg accgttaggt ttacatttgg agtgttcaag tgtagggtat
     1381 ggaagctgac ttgcaaagga ttctagaaga tgctctagtc aggaaggttg agtcaaggct
     1441 gtgtttccag atgaggtcgt ttttatatga aataaatgtt tgcctagaga ggtgatggag
     1501 attagaagcc agccaccctt tggtggcaat aagcaaagcc tctgctaaga ggtagaagct
     1561 aagagatggg cctctccaga gagaacaaag tcaaactgca ccaccggaga ccattgtcaa
     1621 gggaaggacc cttcagtgca cctcagtatc tgggattgtg agtggttcac ctctgtctac
     1681 ctctctgcgc taaagcagtc ttcaggctag gacatagact cagtgatctt tctttacctt
     1741 tccagctcgc ctcccgcaac cccccccccc cccacatgtc ctctgtcttc tgctgccaca
     1801 aagggttaat ctctcctgcg ggtaaaaaca ggtccgcgga gtctctaact ggcgacagat
     1861 gggccacttt cttctggcca caaaggggcc ggaatggagc gctccgcggc atacaaatag
     1921 gcaggtcacg tggttcccgg ctcttggctg gaccgggaag accatatggc gcatgccggg
     1981 gaggaaggag caggggcgga ggtactgtgg gggtgagggg agtggtggtg gaagggggcg
     2041 ggaggaaagt tctggggagg ggtgaatgag ggcgggagtc gttcagtctg gacgcgtgcg
     2101 cgattgcggg gcgcagggac ctgctcgttg ctcagctcac ggccccgccc gcgctcagca
     2161 tcagcaactc ggctatataa ccctagcgcc cgcgccaccg ggacacgagg aattcctcga
     2221 gctcaagctt cgaattctgc agtcgacggt accgcgggcc cgggatccgc ccctctccct
     2281 cccccccccc taacgttact ggccgaagcc gcttggaata aggccggtgt gcgtttgtct
     2341 atatgttatt ttccaccata ttgccgtctt ttggcaatgt gagggcccgg aaacctggcc
     2401 ctgtcttctt gacgagcatt cctaggggtc tttcccctct cgccaaagga atgcaaggtc
     2461 tgttgaatgt cgtgaaggaa gcagttcctc tggaagcttc ttgaagacaa acaacgtctg
     2521 tagcgaccct ttgcaggcag cggaaccccc cacctggcga caggtgcctc tgcggccaaa
     2581 agccacgtgt ataagataca cctgcaaagg cggcacaacc ccagtgccac gttgtgagtt
     2641 ggatagttgt ggaaagagtc aaatggctct cctcaagcgt attcaacaag gggctgaagg
     2701 atgcccagaa ggtaccccat tgtatgggat ctgatctggg gcctcggtac acatgcttta
     2761 catgtgttta gtcgaggtta aaaaaacgtc taggcccccc gaaccacggg gacgtggttt
     2821 tcctttgaaa aacacgatga taatatggcc acaaccatgg tgagcaaggg cgaggagctg
     2881 ttcaccgggg tggtgcccat cctggtcgag ctggacggcg acgtaaacgg ccacaagttc
     2941 agcgtgtccg gcgagggcga gggcgatgcc acctacggca agctgaccct gaagttcatc
     3001 tgcaccaccg gcaagctgcc cgtgccctgg cccaccctcg tgaccaccct gacctacggc
     3061 gtgcagtgct tcagccgcta ccccgaccac atgaagcagc acgacttctt caagtccgcc
     3121 atgcccgaag gctacgtcca ggagcgcacc atcttcttca aggacgacgg caactacaag
     3181 acccgcgccg aggtgaagtt cgagggcgac accctggtga accgcatcga gctgaagggc
     3241 atcgacttca aggaggacgg caacatcctg gggcacaagc tggagtacaa ctacaacagc
     3301 cacaacgtct atatcatggc cgacaagcag aagaacggca tcaaggtgaa cttcaagatc
     3361 cgccacaaca tcgaggacgg cagcgtgcag ctcgccgacc actaccagca gaacaccccc
     3421 atcggcgacg gccccgtgct gctgcccgac aaccactacc tgagcaccca gtccgccctg
     3481 agcaaagacc ccaacgagaa gcgcgatcac atggtcctgc tggagttcgt gaccgccgcc
     3541 gggatcactc tcggcatgga cgagctgtac aagtaaagcg gccgcgactc tagatcataa
     3601 tcagccatac cacatttgta gaggttttac ttgctttaaa aaacctccca cacctccccc
     3661 tgaacctgaa acataaaatg aatgcaattg ttgttgttaa cttgtttatt gcagcttata
     3721 atggttacaa ataaagcaat agcatcacaa atttcacaaa taaagcattt ttttcactgc
     3781 attctagttg tggtttgtcc aaactcatca atgtatctta aggcgtaaat tgtaagcgtt
     3841 aatattttgt taaaattcgc gttaaatttt tgttaaatca gctcattttt taaccaatag
     3901 gccgaaatcg gcaaaatccc ttataaatca aaagaataga ccgagatagg gttgagtgtt
     3961 gttccagttt ggaacaagag tccactatta aagaacgtgg actccaacgt caaaggnnnn
     4021 nnnnnnnnnn nnnnnnnnnn nnnnnnnnnn nnnnnnnnnn nnnnntnnnn nnnnnnnnnn
     4081 nnnnnnnnnn nnnnnnnnnn nnnnnnnnnn nnnnnnnnnn nnnnnnnnnn nnnnnnnnnn
     4141 nnnnnnnnnn nnnnnnngnn nnnnnnnnnn nnnnnnnnnn nnnnnnnnnn nnnnnnnnnn
     4201 nnnnnnnnnn nnnnnnnnnn nnnnnnnnnn nnnnnnnnnn nnnnnnnnnn nnnnnnnnnn
     4261 nnnnnnnnnn nnnnnnnnnn nncaggtggc acttttcggg gaaatgtgcg cggaacccct
     4321 atttgtttat ttttctaaat acattcaaat atgtatccgc tcatgagaca ataaccctga
     4381 taaatgcttc aataatattg aaaaaggaag agtcctgagg cggaaagaac cagctgtgga
     4441 atgtgtgtca gttagggtgt ggaaagtccc caggctcccc agcaggcaga agtatgcaaa
     4501 gcatgcatct caattagtca gcaaccaggt gtggaaagtc cccaggctcc ccagcaggca
     4561 gaagtatgca aagcatgcat ctcaattagt cagcaaccat agtcccgccc ctaactccgc
     4621 ccatcccgcc cctaactccg cccagttccg cccattctcc gccccatggc tgactaattt
     4681 tttttattta tgcagaggcc gaggccgcct cggcctctga gctattccag aagtagtgag
     4741 gaggcttttt tggaggccta ggcttttgca aagatcgatc aagagacagg atgaggatcg
     4801 tttcgcatga ttgaacaaga tggattgcac gcaggttctc cggccgcttg ggtggagagg
     4861 ctattcggct atgactgggc acaacagaca atcggctgct ctgatgccgc cgtgttccgg
     4921 ctgtcagcgc aggggcgccc ggttcttttt gtcaagaccg acctgtccgg tgccctgaat
     4981 gaactgcaag acgaggcagc gcggctatcg tggctggcca cgacgggcgt tccttgcgca
     5041 gctgtgctcg acgttgtcac tgaagcggga agggactggc tgctattggg cgaagtgccg
     5101 gggcaggatc tcctgtcatc tcaccttgct cctgccgaga aagtatccat catggctgat
     5161 gcaatgcggc ggctgcatac gcttgatccg gctacctgcc cattcgacca ccaagcgaaa
     5221 catcgcatcg agcgagcacg tactcggatg gaagccggtc ttgtcgatca ggatgatctg
     5281 gacgaagagc atcaggggct cgcgccagcc gaactgttcg ccaggctcaa ggcgagcatg
     5341 cccgacggcg aggatctcgt cgtgacccat ggcgatgcct gcttgccgaa tatcatggtg
     5401 gaaaatggcc gcttttctgg attcatcgac tgtggccggc tgggtgtggc ggaccgctat
     5461 caggacatag cgttggctac ccgtgatatt gctgaagagc ttggcggcga atgggctgac
     5521 cgcttcctcg tgctttacgg tatcgccgct cccgattcgc agcgcatcgc cttctatcgc
     5581 cttcttgacg agttcttctg agcgggactc tggggttcga aatgaccgac caagcgacgc
     5641 ccaacctgcc atcacgagat ttcgattcca ccgccgcctt ctatgaaagg ttgggcttcg
     5701 gaatcgtttt ccgggacgcc ggctggatga tcctccagcg cggggatctc atgctggagt
     5761 tcttcgccca ccctaggggg aggctaactg aaacacggaa ggagacaata ccggaaggaa
     5821 cccgcgctat gacggcaata aaaagacaga ataaaacgca cggtgttggg tcgtttgttc
     5881 ataaacgcgg ggttcggtcc cagggctggc actctgtcga taccccaccg agaccccatt
     5941 ggggccaata cgcccgcgtt tcttcctttt ccccacccca ccccccaagt tcgggtgaag
     6001 gcccagggct cgcagccaac gtcggggcgg caggccctgc catagcctca ggttactcat
     6061 atatacttta gattgattta aaacttcatt tttaatttaa aaggatctag gtgaagatcc
     6121 tttttgataa tctcatgacc aaaatccctt aacgtgagtt ttcgttccac tgagcgtcag
     6181 accccgtaga aaagatcaaa ggatcttctt gagatccttt ttttctgcgc gtaatctgct
     6241 gcttgcaaac aaaaaaacca ccgctaccag cggtggtttg tttgccggat caagagctac
     6301 caactctttt tccgaaggta actggcttca gcagagcgca gataccaaat actgtccttc
     6361 tagtgtagcc gtagttaggc caccacttca agaactctgt agcaccgcct acatacctcg
     6421 ctctgctaat cctgttacca gtggctgctg ccagtggcga taagtcgtgt cttaccgggt
     6481 tggactcaag acgatagtta ccggataagg cgcagcggtc gggctgaacg gggggttcgt
     6541 gcacacagcc cagcttggag cgaacgacct acaccgaact gagataccta cagcgtgagc
     6601 tatgagaaag cgccacgctt cccgaaggga gaaaggcgga caggtatccg gtaagcggca
     6661 gggtcggaac aggagagcgc acgagggagc ttccaggggg aaacgcctgg tatctttata
     6721 gtcctgtcgg gtttcgccac ctctgacttg agcgtcgatt tttgtgatgc tcgtcagggg
     6781 ggcggagcct atggaaaaac gccagcaacg cggccttttt acggttcctg gccttttgct
     6841 ggccttttgc tcacatgttc tttcctgcgt tatcccctga ttctgtggat aaccgtatta
     6901 ccgccatgca t
//
